>Addgene plasmid #32213 | FLAG HDAC5 WT | addgene partial sequence | sequence record 37647 | BGH-rev
TTTATCATCATCATCTTTATAATCCCCCAGGGCAGGCTCCTGCTCCATGGGCTCCTCTGCCGGCCTGGGG
CTGTGTTCCCGGGCTGCCGCAGCCTGGGCCTGCTCGGCCCCCACCGACAGCAAGGCCATGGCGCTCACAG
TCTCGGCCTCCTCGGTCTCACCTGCTTGGGCCTCTCGCAGGGACCGGCCCAGACCAGCGGCGAACTTCTG
CACACAGCTCCAGTGTTTGCTCTGGATCTCGATGACTTTCTCTAGCGTGGCCACTGCGTTGATGTTGGGC
TTTTGCTGCAAGACTGCCTCATCCAAGGGCTGCAGCTCTACACTGAGCAGAGCCGAGACACAAGCCTCAG
AGGCATCACAGATGGCGGTCAAGTCATGGCCTCCCTCCAGGGCCAGCACCACCCGGCCCCCTGCCAGGGT
CATCAGCTGCCTGGTCAAGTGGCCAAAACATCTGGCGGTGACAGAGTAGCCACCCAGAGGAGACAGATGT
CCTTCAACAGCATCAAACCCGGCGGAGACTAGGACCACATCAGGTGAGAACTCGTGGGCAATGGGCATCA
CCACTGTCCTGAAGGCTGTAAGGTACTCCACGTCTCCAATGGGGGGGTCCACACCTCCTGTCCATGCCAC
GTTCACATTGTACCCCACGCCTGGTCCTCCACCAACCTCTTCAGGAGCCCCAGAGCCTGGAAAGAAGTTC
CCGTTGTCATAGCGATGCA
