>Addgene plasmid #32213 | FLAG HDAC5 WT | addgene partial sequence | sequence record 38395 | hHDAC5-F2 5'-CTCATTGCTGTGCCACTCC-3'
CCAGCATGCGGACGGTAGGCAAGCTCCCGCGGCATCGGCCCCTGAGCCGCACTCAGTCCTCACCGCTGCC
GCAGAGTCCCCAGGCCCTGCAGCAGCTGGTCATGCAACAACAGCACCAGCAGTTCCTGGAGAAGCAGAAG
CAGCAGCAGCTACAGCTGGGCAAGATCCTCACCAAGACAGGGGAGCTGCCCAGGCAGCCCACCACCCACC
CTGAGGAGACAGAGGAGGAGCTGACGGAGCAGCAGGAGGTCTTGCTGGGGGAGGGAGCCCTGACCATGCC
CCGGGAGGGCTCCACAGAGAGTGAGAGCACACAGGAAGACCTGGAGGAGGAGGACGAGGAAGAGGATGGG
GAGGAGGAGGAGGATTGCATCCAGGTTAAGGACGAGGAGGGCGAGAGTGGTGCTGAGGAGGGGCCCGACT
TGGAGGAGCCTGGTGCTGGATACAAAAAACTGTTCTCAGATGCCCAGCCGCTGCAGCCTTTGCAGGTGTA
CCAGGCGCCCCTCAGCCTGGCCACTGTGCCCCACCAGGCCCTGGGCCGTACCCAGTCCTCCCCTGCTGCC
CCTGGGGGCATGAAGAGCCCCCCAGACCAGCCCGTCAAGCACCTCTTCACCACAGGTGTGGTCTACGACA
CGTTCATGCTAAAGCACCAGTGCATGTGCGGGAACACACACGTGCACCCTGAGCATGCTGGCCGGATCCA
GAGCATCTGGTCCCGGCTGCAGGAGACAGGCCTGCTTAGCAAGTGCGAGCGGATCCGAGGTCGCAAAGCC
ACGCTAGATGAGATCCAGACAGTGCACTCTGAATACCACACCCTGCTCTATGGGACCAGTCCCCTCAACC
GGCAGAAGCTAGACAGCAAGAAGTTGCTCGGCCCCATCAGCC
