[The description below was written by a language model from this plasmid's Addgene catalogue record.]
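Description:
FLAG HDAC5 WT is a mammalian expression plasmid built on the commercial pcDNA3.1 backbone (about 5.4 kb without insert) that carries the wild-type human HDAC5 coding sequence, an insert of roughly 3.4 kb. It is maintained in E. coli as a high-copy plasmid under ampicillin selection. It also carries a neomycin resistance marker, so transfected mammalian cells can be selected with G418 when stable expression is wanted. No feature table accompanies the record, so the individual backbone elements are not itemised. The restriction sites used for cloning are recorded as unknown.

Expression of HDAC5 is driven by the CMV promoter, a strong constitutive viral promoter active in most mammalian cell lines. The use of a BGH reverse sequencing primer is consistent with the bovine growth hormone polyadenylation region that normally lies downstream of the cloning site in this backbone. The protein is fused to a FLAG epitope, which the record places at the C terminus of the insert. This small tag allows detection by immunoblotting or immunofluorescence and recovery by immunoprecipitation with anti-FLAG antibodies.

HDAC5 is a class IIa histone deacetylase, and the associated publication concerns these enzymes as hormone-responsive regulators of FOXO transcription factors and glucose homeostasis. The "WT" designation suggests that the construct serves as a wild-type reference, presumably alongside mutant versions, although the record does not describe any. Part of the plasmid was derived from an earlier published construct.
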