Addgene plasmid #32213: FLAG HDAC5 WT
Depositing lab: Reuben Shaw. Depositing organization: Salk Institute for Biological Studies. Publication: Class IIa histone deacetylases are hormone-activated regulators of FOXO and mammalian glucose homeostasis. Mihaylova MM, Vasquez DS, Ravnskjaer K, Denechaud PD, Yu RT, Alvarez JG, Downes M, Evans RM, Montminy M, Shaw RJ. Cell. 2011 May 13;145(4):607-21. 10.1016/j.cell.2011.03.043 PubMed 21565617.
Backbone
  Vector backbone: pcDNA3.1
  Backbone manufacturer: Invitrogen
  Backbone size w/o insert (bp): 5428
  Vector type: Mammalian Expression
  Selectable markers: Neomycin (select with G418) ; G418
Growth in bacteria
  Bacterial resistance: Ampicillin, 100 μg/mL
  Growth temperature: 37°C
  Growth strain: DH5alpha
  Copy number: High Copy
Gene/Insert
  Gene/Insert name: HDAC5
  Species: H. sapiens (human)
  Insert size (bp): 3400
  GenBank ID: NM_001015053
  Entrez Gene: HDAC5 (a.k.a. HD5, NY-CO-9)
  Promoter: CMV
  Tag / fusion protein: Flag (C terminal on insert)
  Cloning method: Restriction Enzyme; 5′ cloning site unknown (unknown if destroyed); 3′ cloning site unknown (unknown if destroyed)
  Sequencing primers: 5′ CMV-F; 3′ BGH-rev
Resource information
  A portion of this plasmid was derived from a plasmid made by: Berdeaux et al. PMID: 17468767
Terms and licenses: Academic/Nonprofit Terms; Industry Terms: Not Available to Industry
How to cite: FLAG HDAC5 WT was a gift from Reuben Shaw (Addgene plasmid # 32213 ; http://n2t.net/addgene:32213 ; RRID:Addgene_32213)
